>Addgene plasmid #82993 | pDONR223_RAB31_WT_V5 | addgene full sequence | sequence record 162925 | Addgene NGS result
GGTCACTATCAGTCAAAATAAAATCATTATTTGCCATCCAGCTGATATCCCCTATAGTGAGTCGTATTAC
ATGGTCATAGCTGTTTCCTGGCAGCTCTGGCCCGTGTCTCAAAATCTCTGATGTTACATTGCACAAGATA
AAAATATATCATCATGCCTCCTCTAGACCAGCCAGGACAGAAATGCCTCGACTTCGCTGCTACCCAAGGT
TGCCGGGTGACGCACACCGTGGAAACGGATGAAGGCACGAACCCAGTGGACATAAGCCTGTTCGGTTCGT
AAGCTGTAATGCAAGTAGCGTATGCGCTCACGCAACTGGTCCAGAACCTTGACCGAACGCAGCGGTGGTA
ACGGCGCAGTGGCGGTTTTCATGGCTTGTTATGACTGTTTTTTTGGGGTACAGTCTATGCCTCGGGCATC
CAAGCAGCAAGCGCGTTACGCCGTGGGTCGATGTTTGATGTTATGGAGCAGCAACGATGTTACGCAGCAG
GGCAGTCGCCCTAAAACAAAGTTAAACATTATGAGGGAAGCGGTGATCGCCGAAGTATCGACTCAACTAT
CAGAGGTAGTTGGCGTCATCGAGCGCCATCTCGAACCGACGTTGCTGGCCGTACATTTGTACGGCTCCGC
AGTGGATGGCGGCCTGAAGCCACACAGTGATATTGATTTGCTGGTTACGGTGACCGTAAGGCTTGATGAA
ACAACGCGGCGAGCTTTGATCAACGACCTTTTGGAAACTTCGGCTTCCCCTGGAGAGAGCGAGATTCTCC
GCGCTGTAGAAGTCACCATTGTTGTGCACGACGACATCATTCCGTGGCGTTATCCAGCTAAGCGCGAACT
GCAATTTGGAGAATGGCAGCGCAATGACATTCTTGCAGGTATCTTCGAGCCAGCCACGATCGACATTGAT
CTGGCTATCTTGCTGACAAAAGCAAGAGAACATAGCGTTGCCTTGGTAGGTCCAGCGGCGGAGGAACTCT
TTGATCCGGTTCCTGAACAGGATCTATTTGAGGCGCTAAATGAAACCTTAACGCTATGGAACTCGCCGCC
CGACTGGGCTGGCGATGAGCGAAATGTAGTGCTTACGTTGTCCCGCATTTGGTACAGCGCAGTAACCGGC
AAAATCGCGCCGAAGGATGTCGCTGCCGACTGGGCAATGGAGCGCCTGCCGGCCCAGTATCAGCCCGTCA
TACTTGAAGCTAGACAGGCTTATCTTGGACAAGAAGAAGATCGCTTGGCCTCGCGCGCAGATCAGTTGGA
AGAATTTGTCCACTACGTGAAAGGCGAGATCACCAAGGTAGTCGGCAAATAACCCTCGAGCCACCCATGA
CCAAAATCCCTTAACGTGAGTTACGCGTCGTTCCACTGAGCGTCAGACCCCGTAGAAAAGATCAAAGGAT
CTTCTTGAGATCCTTTTTTTCTGCGCGTAATCTGCTGCTTGCAAACAAAAAAACCACCGCTACCAGCGGT
GGTTTGTTTGCCGGATCAAGAGCTACCAACTCTTTTTCCGAAGGTAACTGGCTTCAGCAGAGCGCAGATA
CCAAATACTGTTCTTCTAGTGTAGCCGTAGTTAGGCCACCACTTCAAGAACTCTGTAGCACCGCCTACAT
ACCTCGCTCTGCTAATCCTGTTACCAGTGGCTGCTGCCAGTGGCGATAAGTCGTGTCTTACCGGGTTGGA
CTCAAGACGATAGTTACCGGATAAGGCGCAGCGGTCGGGCTGAACGGGGGGTTCGTGCACACAGCCCAGC
TTGGAGCGAACGACCTACACCGAACTGAGATACCTACAGCGTGAGCTATGAGAAAGCGCCACGCTTCCCG
AAGGGAGAAAGGCGGACAGGTATCCGGTAAGCGGCAGGGTCGGAACAGGAGAGCGCACGAGGGAGCTTCC
AGGGGGAAACGCCTGGTATCTTTATAGTCCTGTCGGGTTTCGCCACCTCTGACTTGAGCGTCGATTTTTG
TGATGCTCGTCAGGGGGGCGGAGCCTATGGAAAAACGCCAGCAACGCGGCCTTTTTACGGTTCCTGGCCT
TTTGCTGGCCTTTTGCTCACATGTTCTTTCCTGCGTTATCCCCTGATTCTGTGGATAACCGTATTACCGC
CTTTGAGTGAGCTGATACCGCTCGCCGCAGCCGAACGACCGAGCGCAGCGAGTCAGTGAGCGAGGAAGCG
GAAGAGCGCCCAATACGCAAACCGCCTCTCCCCGCGCGTTGGCCGATTCATTAATGCAGCTGGCACGACA
GGTTTCCCGACTGGAAAGCGGGCAGTGAGCGCAACGCAATTAATACGCGTACCGCTAGCCAGGAAGAGTT
TGTAGAAACGCAAAAAGGCCATCCGTCAGGATGGCCTTCTGCTTAGTTTGATGCCTGGCAGTTTATGGCG
GGCGTCCTGCCCGCCACCCTCCGGGCCGTTGCTTCACAACGTTCAAATCCGCTCCCGGCGGATTTGTCCT
ACTCAGGAGAGCGTTCACCGACAAACAACAGATAAAACGAAAGGCCCAGTCTTCCGACTGAGCCTTTCGT
TTTATTTGATGCCTGGCAGTTCCCTACTCTCGCGTTAACGCTAGCATGGATGTTTTCCCAGTCACGACGT
TGTAAAACGACGGCCAGTCTTAAGCTCGGGCCCCAAATAATGATTTTATTTTGACTGATAGTGACCTGTT
CGTTGCAACAAATTGATGAGCAATGCTTTTTTATAATGCCAACTTTGTACAAAAAAGTTGGCATGATGGC
GATACGGGAGCTCAAAGTGTGCCTTCTCGGGGACACTGGGGTTGGGAAATCAAGCATCGTGTGTCGATTT
GTCCAGGATCACTTTGACCACAACATCAGCCCTACTATTGGGGCATCTTTTATGACCAAAACTGTGCCTT
GTGGAAATGAACTTCACAAGTTCCTCATCTGGGACACTGCTGGTCAGGAACGGTTTCATTCATTGGCTCC
CATGTACTATCGAGGCTCAGCTGCAGCTGTTATCGTGTATGATATTACCAAGCAGGATTCATTTTATACC
TTGAAGAAATGGGTCAAGGAGCTGAAAGAACATGGTCCAGAAAACATTGTAATGGCCATCGCTGGAAACA
AGTGCGACCTCTCAGATATTAGGGAGGTTCCCCTGAAGGATGCTAAGGAATACGCTGAATCCATAGGTGC
CATCGTGGTTGAGACAAGTGCAAAAAATGCTATTAATATCGAAGAGCTCTTTCAAGGAATCAGCCGCCAG
ATCCCACCCTTGGACCCCCATGAAAATGGAAACAATGGAACAATCAAAGTTGAGAAGCCAACCATGCAAG
CCAGCCGCCGGTGCTGTTGCCCAACTTTCTTGTACAAAGTTGGCATTATAAGAAAGCATTGCTTATCAAT
TTGTTGCAACGAACA
Features (pLannotate 1.2.2; 12 found; start..end, strand, type, name):
     51..69      -  promoter       T7 promoter: promoter for bacteriophage T7 RNA polymerase
    259..282     +  promoter       Pc promoter (fragment): intI1 (promoter lies within the coding sequence); class 1 integron promoter
    458..514     +  CDS            GmR (fragment): gentamycin acetyltransferase; aacC1; confers resistance to gentamycin
    521..1312    +  CDS            SmR: aminoglycoside adenylyltransferase (Murphy, 1985); aadA; confers resistance to spectinomycin and streptomycin
   1405..1993    +  rep_origin     ori: high-copy-number ColE1/pMB1/pBR322/pUC origin of replication
   2176..2268    +  CDS            lacI (fragment): lac repressor; lacI; The lac repressor binds to the lac operator to inhibit transcription in E. coli. This inhibition can be relieved by adding lactose or isopropyl-β-D-thiogalactopyranoside (IPTG).
   2323..2350    -  terminator     rrnB T2 terminator: transcription terminator T2 from the E. coli rrnB gene
   2482..2525    +  terminator     rrnB T1 terminator: Escherichia coli rrnB; transcription terminator T1 from the E. coli rrnB gene
   2572..2608    -  CDS            lacZα (fragment): LacZα fragment of β-galactosidase; lacZ fragment
   2625..2720    +  protein_bind   attL3: mutant version of attL; recombination site for the Gateway® LR reaction LR Clonase™
   2726..3307    +  CDS            RAB31: RAB31_HUMAN - Also known as RAB22B. Experimental evidence at protein level: Swiss-Prot protein existence level 1. The small GTPases Rab are key regulators of intracellular membrane trafficking, from the formation of transport vesicles to their fusion with membranes. Rabs cycle between an inactive GDP-bound form and an active GTP-bound form that is able to recruit to membranes different set of downstream effectors directly responsible for vesicle formation, movement, tethering and fusion. Required for the integrity and for normal function of the Golgi apparatus and the trans-Golgi network. Play
   3310..33      -  protein_bind   attL2 (across the origin): mutant version of attL; recombination site for the Gateway® LR reaction LR Clonase™
