[The description below was written by a language model from this plasmid's Addgene catalogue record and pLannotate feature annotations shown in this document.]
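Description:
pDONR223_RAB31_WT_V5 is a Gateway entry clone built on the Invitrogen pDONR223 backbone, carrying the wild-type human RAB31 (also called Rab22B) open reading frame. The sequenced plasmid is about 3.4 kb and is maintained in E. coli at high copy from a ColE1/pUC-type origin. Selection is with spectinomycin, through the aadA aminoglycoside adenylyltransferase gene (SmR). Upstream of aadA are fragments of an integron Pc promoter and a gentamicin acetyltransferase gene, which appear to be leftovers of the resistance cassette's origin rather than functional parts. rrnB T1 and T2 terminators sit upstream of the cloning site and insulate the insert from read-through transcription. The short lacI and lacZα fragments are backbone remnants.

The RAB31 coding sequence is flanked by two attL recombination sites, annotated as attL3 and attL2, so it can be moved by an LR Clonase reaction into any compatible destination vector. The record lists no promoter for the insert, so the plasmid is a shuttle for the ORF and is not itself intended for expression. A T7 promoter is annotated just outside the attL2 site, on the opposite strand to the ORF. The depositor notes that the clone is in the "open" configuration, with no stop codon after the insert. This allows in-frame C-terminal fusion once the ORF is transferred. The "V5" in the name presumably refers to a tag supplied by the destination vector, since no V5 feature is annotated here.

RAB31 encodes a small Rab GTPase involved in membrane trafficking and in Golgi and trans-Golgi network function. Within the Target Accelerator Plasmid Collection, this clone serves as an overexpression control for gene expression analysis, in a study that phenotyped lung cancer somatic mutations at high throughput.
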