Addgene plasmid #82993: pDONR223_RAB31_WT_V5
Purpose: Gateway Donor vector containing RAB31, used as an over expression control for gene expression analysis. Part of the Target Accelerator Plasmid Collection.
Depositing lab: Jesse Boehm & Matthew Meyerson & David Root. Depositing organization: Broad Institute. Publication: High-throughput Phenotyping of Lung Cancer Somatic Mutations. Berger AH, Brooks AN, Wu X, Shrestha Y, Chouinard C, Piccioni F, Bagul M, Kamburov A, Imielinski M, Hogstrom L, Zhu C, Yang X, Pantel S, Sakai R, Watson J, Kaplan N, Campbell JD, Singh S, Root DE, Narayan R, Natoli T, Lahr DL, Tirosh I, Tamayo P, Getz G, Wong B, Doench J, Subramanian A, Golub TR, Meyerson M, Boehm JS. Cancer Cell. 2016 Aug 8;30(2):214-28. doi: 10.1016/j.ccell.2016.06.022. Epub 2016 Jul 28. PubMed 27478040.
Backbone
  Vector backbone: pDONR223
  Backbone manufacturer: Invitrogen
  Vector type: Gateway Entry vector
Growth in bacteria
  Bacterial resistance: Spectinomycin, 50 μg/mL
  Growth temperature: 37°C
  Growth strain: DH5alpha
  Copy number: High Copy
Gene/Insert
  Gene/Insert name: RAB31 (alt name: NM_006868)
  Species: H. sapiens (human)
  Entrez Gene: RAB31 (a.k.a. Rab22B)
  Promoter: None
  Cloning method: Gateway Cloning
  Sequencing primers: 5′ M13pUC-fwd; 3′ M13-Rev
Terms and licenses: Academic/Nonprofit Terms; Industry Terms: Not Available to Industry
Depositor comments: Open state: NO stop codon immediately follows insert
How to cite: pDONR223_RAB31_WT_V5 was a gift from Jesse Boehm & Matthew Meyerson & David Root (Addgene plasmid # 82993 ; http://n2t.net/addgene:82993 ; RRID:Addgene_82993)
