>Addgene plasmid #82993 | pDONR223_RAB31_WT_V5 | depositor partial sequence | sequence record 157719 | Insert sequence
ATGATGGCGATACGGGAGCTCAAAGTGTGCCTTCTCGGGGACACTGGGGTTGGGAAATCAAGCATCGTGT
GTCGATTTGTCCAGGATCACTTTGACCACAACATCAGCCCTACTATTGGGGCATCTTTTATGACCAAAAC
TGTGCCTTGTGGAAATGAACTTCACAAGTTCCTCATCTGGGACACTGCTGGTCAGGAACGGTTTCATTCA
TTGGCTCCCATGTACTATCGAGGCTCAGCTGCAGCTGTTATCGTGTATGATATTACCAAGCAGGATTCAT
TTTATACCTTGAAGAAATGGGTCAAGGAGCTGAAAGAACATGGTCCAGAAAACATTGTAATGGCCATCGC
TGGAAACAAGTGCGACCTCTCAGATATTAGGGAGGTTCCCCTGAAGGATGCTAAGGAATACGCTGAATCC
ATAGGTGCCATCGTGGTTGAGACAAGTGCAAAAAATGCTATTAATATCGAAGAGCTCTTTCAAGGAATCA
GCCGCCAGATCCCACCCTTGGACCCCCATGAAAATGGAAACAATGGAACAATCAAAGTTGAGAAGCCAAC
CATGCAAGCCAGCCGCCGGTGCTGTTGA
